Addgene plasmid #145429: pGBW-m4046536
Purpose: Yeast Expression plasmid for SARS-CoV-2 nsp10
Depositing lab: Ginkgo Bioworks & Benjie Chen. Depositing organization: Ginkgo Bioworks.
Backbone
  Vector backbone: AmpR; 2u URA3
  Backbone size w/o insert (bp): 4078
  Vector type: Yeast Expression
  Selectable markers: URA3
Growth in bacteria
  Bacterial resistance: Ampicillin, 100 μg/mL
  Growth temperature: 37°C
  Growth strain: DH5alpha
  Copy number: High Copy
Gene/Insert
  Gene/Insert name: SARS-CoV-2 nsp10
  Species: S. cerevisiae (budding yeast); Severe acute respiratory syndrome coronavirus 2
  Insert size (bp): 416
  Mutation: Saccharomyces cerevisiae recode 1
  Entrez Gene: ORF1ab (a.k.a. GU280_gp01)
  Promoter: pTEF1
  Tag / fusion protein: Cleavable thrombin;6xHIS (C terminal on backbone)
  Cloning method: Unknown
Resource information
  A portion of this plasmid was derived from a plasmid made by: GinkgoBioworks
Depositor comments: NCBI Reference Sequence: YP_009725306.1. Created by gene synthesis with Not1 site.
How to cite: pGBW-m4046536 was a gift from Ginkgo Bioworks & Benjie Chen (Addgene plasmid # 145429 ; http://n2t.net/addgene:145429 ; RRID:Addgene_145429)
