[The description below was written by a language model from this plasmid's Addgene catalogue record and pLannotate feature annotations shown in this document.]
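Description:
pGBW-m4046536 is an E. coli–yeast shuttle plasmid for episomal expression of SARS-CoV-2 non-structural protein 10 (nsp10) in Saccharomyces cerevisiae. In bacteria it replicates from a high-copy ColE1/pUC-type origin and is selected with ampicillin through a β-lactamase gene that the annotation places downstream of a cat promoter. A rop annotation lies next to AmpR, although the catalogue lists the plasmid as high copy. The bacterial module is insulated by short phage T3 and T7 early terminators and a tonB terminator. In yeast, the 2μ origin supports multicopy maintenance. The URA3 marker, with its own promoter, allows selection in uracil auxotrophs and can be counterselected with 5-FOA.

The payload is a synthetic nsp10 coding sequence of about 416 bp, recoded for S. cerevisiae codon usage and corresponding to the nsp10 segment of the viral ORF1ab polyprotein. It is driven by the strong constitutive TEF1 promoter and followed by a CYC1 terminator fragment. According to the catalogue, the backbone adds a C-terminal thrombin-cleavable 6xHis tag, which would permit metal-affinity purification and later tag removal. This tag is not separately annotated in the feature table, though a short unannotated gap between the nsp10 coding region and the terminator could accommodate it. The insert was made by gene synthesis, and the cloning method is otherwise unrecorded.

nsp10 is a cofactor that stimulates the nsp14 exoribonuclease and the nsp16 2'-O-methyltransferase involved in viral mRNA cap methylation. The plasmid is therefore suited to producing the protein in yeast for purification or for biochemical and functional studies.
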