Features (pLannotate 1.2.2; 13 found; start..end, strand, type, name):
     10..417     +  promoter       TEF1 promoter: S. cerevisiae TEF1; promoter for EF-1α
    434..850     +  CDS            R1A_SARS2 (fragment) (sequence withheld): Experimental evidence at protein level: Swiss-Prot protein existence level 1. [Non-structural protein 10]: Plays a pivotal role in viral transcription by stimulating both nsp14 3'-5' exoribonuclease and nsp16 2'-O-methyltransferase activities. Therefore plays an essential role in viral mRNAs cap methylation. From Severe acute respiratory syndrome coronavirus 2 (2019-nCoV) (SARS-CoV-2).
    915..1087    +  terminator     CYC1 terminator (fragment): S. cerevisiae CYC1; transcription terminator for CYC1
   1123..1299    +  promoter       URA3 promoter (fragment): S. cerevisiae URA3
   1300..2103    +  CDS            URA3: orotidine-5'-phosphate decarboxylase, required for uracil biosynthesis; S. cerevisiae URA3; yeast auxotrophic marker, counterselectable with 5-fluoroorotic acid (5-FOA)
   2186..3168    -  rep_origin     2μ ori: yeast 2μ plasmid origin of replication
   3246..3275    +  terminator     T3Te terminator: phage T3 early transcription terminator
   3297..3884    +  rep_origin     ori: high-copy-number ColE1/pMB1/pBR322/pUC origin of replication
   3896..3923    -  terminator     T7Te terminator: phage T7 early transcription terminator
   3947..4138    -  CDS            rop: Rop protein, which maintains plasmids at low copy number; rop
   4139..4999    -  CDS            AmpR: β-lactamase; bla; confers resistance to ampicillin, carbenicillin, and related antibiotics
   5000..5102    -  promoter       cat promoter: promoter of the E. coli cat gene encoding chloramphenicol acetyltransferase
   5103..5134    -  terminator     tonB terminator: bidirectional E. coli tonB-P14 transcription terminator
>Addgene plasmid #145429 | pGBW-m4046536 | depositor full sequence | sequence record 287606 | Full Sequence
GCGGCCGCCCCACACACCATAGCTTCAAAATGTTTCTACTCCTTTTTTACTCTTCCAGATTTTCTCGGAC
TCCGCGCATCGCCGTACCACTTCAAAACACCCAAGCACAGCATACTAAATTTCCCCTCTTTCTTCCTCTA
GGGTGTCGTTAATTACCCGTACTAAAGGTTTGGAAAAGAAAAAAGAGACCGCCTCGTTTCTTTTTCTTCG
TCGAAAAAGGCAATAAAAATTTTTATCACGTTTCTTTTTCTTGAAAATTTTTTTTTTTGATTTTTTTCTC
TTTCGATGACCTCCCATTGATATTTAAGTTAATAAACGGTCTTCAATTTCTCAAGTTTCAGTTTCATTTT
TCTTGTTCTATTACAACTTTTTTTACTTCTTGCTCATTAGAAAGAAAGCATAGCAATCTAATCTAAGTTT
TAATTACAAAATG
[417 nt withheld, positions 434-850]
CTCGTGCCGAGAGGTTCTCACCATCATCACCATCATTAAACAGGCCCCTTTTCCTTTGTCGATATCATGT
AATTAGTTATGTCACGCTTACATTCACGCCCTCCTCCCACATCCGCTCTAACCGAAAAGGAAGGAGTTAG
ACAACCTGAAGTCTAGGTCCCTATTTATTTTTTTTAATAGTTATGTTAGTATTAAGAACGTTATTTATAT
TTCAAATTTTTCTTTTTTTTCTGTACAAAGCGGCCGCCGAACCACTAGTGCACTGCAGTACACGGTTTCC
TTGAAATTTTTTTGATTCGGTAATCTCCGAACAGAAGGAAGAACGAAGGAAGGAGCACAGACTTAGATTG
GTATATATACGCATATGTAGTGTTGAAGAAACATGAAATTGCCCAGTATTCTTAACCCAACTGCACAGAA
CAAAAACGTGCAGGAAACGAAGATAAATCATGTCGAAAGCTACATATAAGGAACGTGCTGCTACTCATCC
TAGTCCTGTTGCTGCCAAGCTATTTAATATCATGCACGAAAAGCAAACAAACTTGTGTGCTTCATTGGAT
GTTCGTACCACCAAGGAATTACTGGAGTTAGTTGAAGCATTAGGTCCCAAAATTTGTTTACTAAAAACAC
ATGTGGATATCTTGACTGATTTTTCCATGGAGGGCACAGTTAAGCCGCTAAAGGCATTATCCGCCAAGTA
CAATTTTTTACTCTTCGAGGACAGAAAATTTGCTGACATTGGTAATACAGTCAAATTGCAGTACTCTGCG
GGTGTATACAGAATAGCAGAATGGGCAGACATTACGAATGCACACGGTGTGGTGGGCCCAGGTATTGTTA
GCGGTTTGAAGCAGGCGGCAGAAGAAGTAACAAAGGAACCTAGAGGCCTTTTGATGTTAGCAGAATTGTC
ATGCAAGGGCTCCCTATCTACTGGAGAATATACTAAGGGTACTGTTGACATTGCGAAGAGCGACAAAGAT
TTTGTTATCGGCTTTATTGCTCAAAGAGACATGGGTGGAAGAGATGAAGGTTACGATTGGTTGATTATGA
CACCCGGTGTGGGTTTAGATGACAAGGGAGATGCATTGGGTCAACAGTATAGAACCGTGGATGATGTGGT
TTCTACAGGATCTGACATTATTATTGTTGGAAGAGGACTATTTGCAAAGGGAAGGGATGCTAAGGTAGAG
GGTGAACGTTACAGAAAAGCAGGCTGGGAAGCATATTTGAGAAGATGCGGCCAGCAAAACTAAAAAACTG
TATTATAAGTAAATGCATGTATACTAAACTCACAAATTAGAGCTTCAATTTAATTATATCAGTTATTACC
CGAGTAACGAAGCATCTGTGCTTCATTTTGTAGAACAAAAATGCAACGCGAGAGCGCTAATTTTTCAAAC
AAAGAATCTGAGCTGCATTTTTACAGAACAGAAATGCAACGCGAAAGCGCTATTTTACCAACGAAGAATC
TGTGCTTCATTTTTGTAAAACAAAAATGCAACGCGAGAGCGCTAATTTTTCAAACAAAGAATCTGAGCTG
CATTTTTACAGAACAGAAATGCAACGCGAGAGCGCTATTTTACCAACAAAGAATCTATACTTCTTTTTTG
TTCTACAAAAATGCATCCCGAGAGCGCTATTTTTCTAACAAAGCATCTTAGATTACTTTTTTTCTCCTTT
GTGCGCTCTATAATGCAGTCTCTTGATAACTTTTTGCACTGTAGGTCCGTTAAGGTTAGAAGAAGGCTAC
TTTGGTGTCTATTTTCTCTTCCATAAAAAAAGCCTGACTCCACTTCCCGCGTTTACTGATTACTAGCGAA
GCTGCGGGTGCATTTTTTCAAGATAAAGGCATCCCCGATTATATTCTATACCGATGTGGATTGCGCATAC
TTTGTGAACAGAAAGTGATAGCGTTGATGATTCTTCATTGGTCAGAAAATTATGAACGGTTTCTTCTATT
TTGTCTCTATATACTACGTATAGGAAATGTTTACATTTTCGTATTGTTTTCGATTCACTCTATGAATAGT
TCTTACTACAATTTTTTTGTCTAAAGAGTAATACTAGAGATAAACATAAAAAATGTAGAGGTCGAGTTTA
GATGCAAGTTCAAGGAGCGAAAGGTGGATGGGTAGGTTATATAGGGATATAGCACAGAGATATATAGCAA
AGAGATACTTTTGAGCAATGTTTGTGGAAGCGGTATTCGCAATATTTTAGTAGCTCGTTACAGTCCGGTG
CGTTTTTGGTTTTTTGAAAGTGCGTCATCAGAGCGCTTTTGGTTTTCAAAAGCGCTCTGAAGTTCCTATA
CTTTCTAGCTAGAGAATAGGAACTTCCCGAGCGGCCGCGTGTTACAAGCTTGACTCCAGCGTAACTGGAC
TGCAATCAACTCACTGGCTCACCTTCACGGGTGGGCCTTTCTTCGGTAGAAAATCAAAGGATCTTCTTGA
GATCCTTTTTTTCTGCGCGTAATCTGCTGCTTGCAAACAAAAAAACCACCGCTACCAGCGGTGGTTTGTT
TGCCGGATCAAGAGCTACCAACTCTTTTTCCGAGGTAACTGGCTTCAGCAGAGCGCAGATACCAAATACT
GTTCTTCTAGTGTAGCCGTAGTTAGGCCACCACTTCAAGAACTCTGTAGCACCGCCTACATACCTCGCTC
TGCTAATCCTGTTACCAGTGGCTGCTGCCAGTGGCGATAAGTCGTGTCTTACCGGGTTGGACTCAAGACG
ATAGTTACCGGATAAGGCGCAGCGGTCGGGCTGAACGGGGGGTTCGTGCACACAGCCCAGCTTGGAGCGA
ACGACCTACACCGAACTGAGATACCTACAGCGTGAGCTATGAGAAAGCGCCACGCTTCCCGAAGGGAGAA
AGGCGGACAGGTATCCGGTAAGCGGCAGGGTCGGAACAGGAGAGCGCACGAGGGAGCTTCCAGGGGTAAA
CGCCTGGTATCTTTATAGTCCTGTCGGGTTTCGCCACCTCTGACTTGAGCATCGATTTTTGTGATGCTCG
TCAGGGGGGCGGAGCCTATGGAAAAACGCCAGCAACGCAGAAAGGCCCACCCGAAGGTGAGCCAGGTGAT
TACATTTGGGCCCTCATCAGAGGTTTTCACCGTCATCACCGAAACGCGCGAGGCAGCTGCGGTAAAGCTC
ATCAGCGTGGTCGTGAAGCGATTCACAGATGTCTGCCTGTTCATCCGCGTCCAGCTCGTTGAGTTTCTCC
AGAAGCGTTAATGTCTGGCTTCTGATAAAGCGGGCCATGTTAAGGGCGGTTTTTTCCTGTTTGGTCACTT
ACCAATGCTTAATCAGTGAGGCACCTATCTCAGCGATCTGTCTATTTCGTTCATCCATAGTTGCCTGACT
CCCCGTCGTGTAGATAACTACGATGCGGGAGGGCTTACCATCTGGCCCCAGTGCTGCAATGATACCGCGA
GACCCACGCTCACCGGCTCCAGATTTATCAGCAATAAACCAGCCAGCCGGGAGGGCCGAGCGCAGAAGTG
ATCCTGCAACTTTATCCGCCTCCATCCAGTCTATTAATTGTTGCCGGGAAGCTAGAGTAAGTAGTTCGCC
AGTTAATAGTTTGCGCAACGTTGTTGCCATTGCTACAGGCATCGTGGTGTCACGCTCGTCGTTTGGTATG
GCTTCATTCAGCTCCGGTTCCCAACGATCAAGGCGAGTTACATGATCCCCCATGTTGTGCAAAAAAGCGG
TTAGCTCCTTCGGTCCTCCGATCGTTGCCAGAAGTAAGTTGGCCGCAGTGTTATCACTCATGGTTATGGC
AGCACTGCATAATTCTCTTACTGTCATGCCATCCGTGAGATGCTTTTCTGTGACTGGTGAGTACTCAACC
AAGTCATTCTGAGAATAGTGTATGCGGCGACCGAGTTGCTCTTGCCCGGCGTCAATACGGGATAATACCG
CGCCACATAGCAGAACTTTAAAAGTGCTCATCATTGGAAAACGTTCTTCGGGGCGTAAACTCTCAAGGAT
CTTACCGCTGTTGAGATCCAGTTCGATGTAACCCACTCGTGCACCCAACTGATCTTCAGCATCTTTTACT
TTCACCAGCGTTTCTGGGTGAGCAAAAACAGGAAGGCAAAATGCCGCAAAAAAGGGAATAAGGGCGACAC
GGAAATGTTGAATACTCATTTTAGCTTCCTTAGCTCCTGAAAATCTCGATAACTCAAAAAATACGCCCGG
TAGTGATCTTATTTCATTATGGTGAAAGTTGGAACCTCTTACGTGCCGATCAAGTCAAAAGCCTCCGGTC
GGAGGCTTTTGACTTTCTGCTATGGAGGTCAGGTATGATTTAAATGGTCAGTTAGA
